>Addgene plasmid #173653 | Lenti-sgStk11#2/Cre | addgene full sequence | sequence record 361937 | Addgene NGS Result
TTGAAGCATTTATCAGGGTTATTGTCTCATGAGCGGATACATATTTGAATGTATTTAGAAAAATAAACAA
ATAGGGGTTCCGCGCACATTTCCCCGAAAAGTGCCACCTGACGTCGACGGATCGGGAGATCTCCCGATCC
CCTATGGTGCACTCTCAGTACAATCTGCTCTGATGCCGCATAGTTAAGCCAGTATCTGCTCCCTGCTTGT
GTGTTGGAGGTCGCTGAGTAGTGCGCGAGCAAAATTTAAGCTACAACAAGGCAAGGCTTGACCGACAATT
GCATGAAGAATCTGCTTAGGGTTAGGCGTTTTGCGCTGCTTCGCGATGTACGGGCCAGATATACGCGTTG
ACATTGATTATTGACTAGTTATTAATAGTAATCAATTACGGGGTCATTAGTTCATAGCCCATATATGGAG
TTCCGCGTTACATAACTTACGGTAAATGGCCCGCCTGGCTGACCGCCCAACGACCCCCGCCCATTGACGT
CAATAATGACGTATGTTCCCATAGTAACGCCAATAGGGACTTTCCATTGACGTCAATGGGTGGAGTATTT
ACGGTAAACTGCCCACTTGGCAGTACATCAAGTGTATCATATGCCAAGTACGCCCCCTATTGACGTCAAT
GACGGTAAATGGCCCGCCTGGCATTATGCCCAGTACATGACCTTATGGGACTTTCCTACTTGGCAGTACA
TCTACGTATTAGTCATCGCTATTACCATGGTGATGCGGTTTTGGCAGTACATCAATGGGCGTGGATAGCG
GTTTGACTCACGGGGATTTCCAAGTCTCCACCCCATTGACGTCAATGGGAGTTTGTTTTGGCACCAAAAT
CAACGGGACTTTCCAAAATGTCGTAACAACTCCGCCCCATTGACGCAAATGGGCGGTAGGCGTGTACGGT
GGGAGGTCTATATAAGCAGCGCGTTTTGCCTGTACTGGGTCTCTCTGGTTAGACCAGATCTGAGCCTGGG
AGCTCTCTGGCTAACTAGGGAACCCACTGCTTAAGCCTCAATAAAGCTTGCCTTGAGTGCTTCAAGTAGT
GTGTGCCCGTCTGTTGTGTGACTCTGGTAACTAGAGATCCCTCAGACCCTTTTAGTCAGTGTGGAAAATC
TCTAGCAGTGGCGCCCGAACAGGGACTTGAAAGCGAAAGGGAAACCAGAGGAGCTCTCTCGACGCAGGAC
TCGGCTTGCTGAAGCGCGCACGGCAAGAGGCGAGGGGCGGCGACTGGTGAGTACGCCAAAAATTTTGACT
AGCGGAGGCTAGAAGGAGAGAGATGGGTGCGAGAGCGTCAGTATTAAGCGGGGGAGAATTAGATCGCGAT
GGGAAAAAATTCGGTTAAGGCCAGGGGGAAAGAAAAAATATAAATTAAAACATATAGTATGGGCAAGCAG
GGAGCTAGAACGATTCGCAGTTAATCCTGGCCTGTTAGAAACATCAGAAGGCTGTAGACAAATACTGGGA
CAGCTACAACCATCCCTTCAGACAGGATCAGAAGAACTTAGATCATTATATAATACAGTAGCAACCCTCT
ATTGTGTGCATCAAAGGATAGAGATAAAAGACACCAAGGAAGCTTTAGACAAGATAGAGGAAGAGCAAAA
CAAAAGTAAGACCACCGCACAGCAAGCGGCCGGCCGCTGATCTTCAGACCTGGAGGAGGAGATATGAGGG
ACAATTGGAGAAGTGAATTATATAAATATAAAGTAGTAAAAATTGAACCATTAGGAGTAGCACCCACCAA
GGCAAAGAGAAGAGTGGTGCAGAGAGAAAAAAGAGCAGTGGGAATAGGAGCTTTGTTCCTTGGGTTCTTG
GGAGCAGCAGGAAGCACTATGGGCGCAGCGTCAATGACGCTGACGGTACAGGCCAGACAATTATTGTCTG
GTATAGTGCAGCAGCAGAACAATTTGCTGAGGGCTATTGAGGCGCAACAGCATCTGTTGCAACTCACAGT
CTGGGGCATCAAGCAGCTCCAGGCAAGAATCCTGGCTGTGGAAAGATACCTAAAGGATCAACAGCTCCTG
GGGATTTGGGGTTGCTCTGGAAAACTCATTTGCACCACTGCTGTGCCTTGGAATGCTAGTTGGAGTAATA
AATCTCTGGAACAGATTTGGAATCACACGACCTGGATGGAGTGGGACAGAGAAATTAACAATTACACAAG
CTTAATACACTCCTTAATTGAAGAATCGCAAAACCAGCAAGAAAAGAATGAACAAGAATTATTGGAATTA
GATAAATGGGCAAGTTTGTGGAATTGGTTTAACATAACAAATTGGCTGTGGTATATAAAATTATTCATAA
TGATAGTAGGAGGCTTGGTAGGTTTAAGAATAGTTTTTGCTGTACTTTCTATAGTGAATAGAGTTAGGCA
GGGATATTCACCATTATCGTTTCAGACCCACCTCCCAACCCCGAGGGGACCCGACAGGCCCGAAGGAATA
GAAGAAGAAGGTGGAGAGAGAGACAGAGACAGATCCATTCGATTAGTGAACGGATCGGCACTGCGTGCGC
CAATTCTGCAGACAAATGGCAGTATTCATCCACAATTTTAAAAGAAAAGGGGGGATTGGGGGGTACAGTG
CAGGGGAAAGAATAGTAGACATAATAGCAACAGACATACAAACTAAAGAATTACAAAAACAAATTACAAA
AATTCAAAATTTTCGGGTTTATTACAGGGACAGCAGAGATCCAGTTTGGTTAGTACCGGGCCCGCTCTAG
CCCTGCAGGAACTGTTTAAACTGTGAGGGCCTATTTCCCATGATTCCTTCATATTTGCATATACGATACA
AGGCTGTTAGAGAGATAATTGGAATTAATTTGACTGTAAACACAAAGATATTAGTACAAAATACGTGACG
TAGAAAGTAATAATTTCTTGGGTAGTTTGCAGTTTTAAAATTATGTTTTAAAATGGACTATCATATGCTT
ACCGTAACTTGAAAGTATTTCGATTTCTTGGCTTTATATATCTTGTGGAAAGGACCAAACACCGCCACTC
TCTGACCTACTCCGGTTTTAGAGCTAGAAATAGCAAGTTAAAATAAGGCTAGTCCGTTATCAACTTGAAA
AAGTGGCACCGAGTCGGTGCTTTTTTGTTTGGCGCGCCTATGGCTTAATTAACATGGCGGCCGCATTCTA
CCGGGTAGGGGAGGCGCTTTTCCCAAGGCAGTCTGGAGCATGCGCTTTAGCAGCCCCGCTGGGCACTTGG
CGCTACACAAGTGGCCTCTGGCCTCGCACACATTCCACATCCACCGGTAGGCGCCAACCGGCTCCGTTCT
TTGGTGGCCCCTTCGCGCCACCTTCTACTCCTCCCCTAGTCAGGAAGTTCCCCCCCGCCCCGCAGCTCGC
GTCGTGCAGGACGTGACAAATGGAAGTAGCACGTCTCACTAGTCTCGTGCAGATGGACAGCACCGCTGAG
CAATGGAAGCGGGTAGGCCTTTGGGGCAGCGGCCAATAGCAGCTTTGCTCCTTCGCTTTCTGGGCTCAGA
GGCTGGGAAGGGGTGGGTCCGGGGGCGGGCTCAGGGGCGGGCTCAGGGGCGGGGCGGGCGCCCGAAGGTC
CTCCGGAGGCCCGGCATTCTGCACGCTTCAAAAGCGCACGTCTGCCGCGCTGTTCTCCTCTTCCTCATCT
CCGGGACCCGGGATGCCCAAGAAGAAGAGGAAGGTGTCCAATTTACTGACCGTACACCAAAATTTGCCTG
CATTACCGGTCGATGCAACGAGTGATGAGGTTCGCAAGAACCTGATGGACATGTTCAGGGATCGCCAGGC
GTTTTCTGAGCATACCTGGAAAATGCTTCTGTCCGTTTGCCGGTCGTGGGCGGCATGGTGCAAGTTGAAT
AACCGGAAATGGTTTCCCGCAGAACCTGAAGATGTTCGCGATTATCTTCTATATCTTCAGGCGCGCGGTC
TGGCAGTAAAAACTATCCAGCAACATTTGGGCCAGCTAAACATGCTTCATCGTCGGTCCGGGCTGCCACG
ACCAAGTGACAGCAATGCTGTTTCACTGGTTATGCGGCGGATCCGAAAAGAAAACGTTGATGCCGGTGAA
CGTGCAAAACAGGCTCTAGCGTTCGAACGCACTGATTTCGACCAGGTTCGTTCACTCATGGAAAATAGCG
ATCGCTGCCAGGATATACGTAATCTGGCATTTCTGGGGATTGCTTATAACACCCTGTTACGTATAGCCGA
AATTGCCAGGATCAGGGTTAAAGATATCTCACGTACTGACGGTGGGAGAATGTTAATCCATATTGGCAGA
ACGAAAACGCTGGTTAGCACCGCAGGTGTAGAGAAGGCACTTAGCCTGGGGGTAACTAAACTGGTCGAGC
GATGGATTTCCGTCTCTGGTGTAGCTGATGATCCGAATAACTACCTGTTTTGCCGGGTCAGAAAAAATGG
TGTTGCCGCGCCATCTGCCACCAGCCAGCTATCAACTCGCGCCCTGGAAGGGATTTTTGAAGCAACTCAT
CGATTGATTTACGGCGCTAAGGATGACTCTGGTCAGAGATACCTGGCCTGGTCTGGACACAGTGCCCGTG
TCGGAGCCGCGCGAGATATGGCCCGCGCTGGAGTTTCAATACCGGAGATCATGCAAGCTGGTGGCTGGAC
CAATGTAAATATTGTCATGAACTATATCCGTAACCTGGATAGTGAAACAGGGGCAATGGTGCGCCTGCTG
GAAGATGGCGATTAGCCATGTTTAAGGGTTCCGGTTCCACTAGGTACAATTCGATATCAAGCTTATCGAT
AATCAACCTCTGGATTACAAAATTTGTGAAAGATTGACTGGTATTCTTAACTATGTTGCTCCTTTTACGC
TATGTGGATACGCTGCTTTAATGCCTTTGTATCATGCTATTGCTTCCCGTATGGCTTTCATTTTCTCCTC
CTTGTATAAATCCTGGTTGCTGTCTCTTTATGAGGAGTTGTGGCCCGTTGTCAGGCAACGTGGCGTGGTG
TGCACTGTGTTTGCTGACGCAACCCCCACTGGTTGGGGCATTGCCACCACCTGTCAGCTCCTTTCCGGGA
CTTTCGCTTTCCCCCTCCCTATTGCCACGGCGGAACTCATCGCCGCCTGCCTTGCCCGCTGCTGGACAGG
GGCTCGGCTGTTGGGCACTGACAATTCCGTGGTGTTGTCGGGGAAATCATCGTCCTTTCCTTGGCTGCTC
GCCTGTGTTGCCACCTGGATTCTGCGCGGGACGTCCTTCTGCTACGTCCCTTCGGCCCTCAATCCAGCGG
ACCTTCCTTCCCGCGGCCTGCTGCCGGCTCTGCGGCCTCTTCCGCGTCTTCGCCTTCGCCCTCAGACGAG
TCGGATCTCCCTTTGGGCCGCCTCCCCGCATCGATACCGTCGACCTCGATCGAGACCTAGAAAAACATGG
AGCAATCACAAGTAGCAATACAGCAGCTACCAATGCTGATTGTGCCTGGCTAGAAGCACAAGAGGAGGAG
GAGGTGGGTTTTCCAGTCACACCTCAGGTACCTTTAAGACCAATGACTTACAAGGCAGCTGTAGATCTTA
GCCACTTTTTAAAAGAAAAGGGGGGACTGGAAGGGCTAATTCACTCCCAACGAAGACAAGATATCCTTGA
TCTGTGGATCTACCACACACAAGGCTACTTCCCTGATTGGCAGAACTACACACCAGGGCCAGGGATCAGA
TATCCACTGACCTTTGGATGGTGCTACAAGCTAGTACCAGTTGAGCAAGAGAAGGTAGAAGAAGCCAATG
AAGGAGAGAACACCCGCTTGTTACACCCTGTGAGCCTGCATGGGATGGATGACCCGGAGAGAGAAGTATT
AGAGTGGAGGTTTGACAGCCGCCTAGCATTTCATCACATGGCCCGAGAGCTGCATCCGGACTGTACTGGG
TCTCTCTGGTTAGACCAGATCTGAGCCTGGGAGCTCTCTGGCTAACTAGGGAACCCACTGCTTAAGCCTC
AATAAAGCTTGCCTTGAGTGCTTCAAGTAGTGTGTGCCCGTCTGTTGTGTGACTCTGGTAACTAGAGATC
CCTCAGACCCTTTTAGTCAGTGTGGAAAATCTCTAGCAGCATGTGAGCAAAAGGCCAGCAAAAGGCCAGG
AACCGTAAAAAGGCCGCGTTGCTGGCGTTTTTCCATAGGCTCCGCCCCCCTGACGAGCATCACAAAAATC
GACGCTCAAGTCAGAGGTGGCGAAACCCGACAGGACTATAAAGATACCAGGCGTTTCCCCCTGGAAGCTC
CCTCGTGCGCTCTCCTGTTCCGACCCTGCCGCTTACCGGATACCTGTCCGCCTTTCTCCCTTCGGGAAGC
GTGGCGCTTTCTCATAGCTCACGCTGTAGGTATCTCAGTTCGGTGTAGGTCGTTCGCTCCAAGCTGGGCT
GTGTGCACGAACCCCCCGTTCAGCCCGACCGCTGCGCCTTATCCGGTAACTATCGTCTTGAGTCCAACCC
GGTAAGACACGACTTATCGCCACTGGCAGCAGCCACTGGTAACAGGATTAGCAGAGCGAGGTATGTAGGC
GGTGCTACAGAGTTCTTGAAGTGGTGGCCTAACTACGGCTACACTAGAAGAACAGTATTTGGTATCTGCG
CTCTGCTGAAGCCAGTTACCTTCGGAAAAAGAGTTGGTAGCTCTTGATCCGGCAAACAAACCACCGCTGG
TAGCGGTGGTTTTTTTGTTTGCAAGCAGCAGATTACGCGCAGAAAAAAAGGATCTCAAGAAGATCCTTTG
ATCTTTTCTACGGGGTCTGACGCTCAGTGGAACGAAAACTCACGTTAAGGGATTTTGGTCATGAGATTAT
CAAAAAGGATCTTCACCTAGATCCTTTTAAATTAAAAATGAAGTTTTAAATCAATCTAAAGTATATATGA
GTAAACTTGGTCTGACAGTTACCAATGCTTAATCAGTGAGGCACCTATCTCAGCGATCTGTCTATTTCGT
TCATCCATAGTTGCCTGACTCCCCGTCGTGTAGATAACTACGATACGGGAGGGCTTACCATCTGGCCCCA
GTGCTGCAATGATACCGCGAGACCCACGCTCACCGGCTCCAGATTTATCAGCAATAAACCAGCCAGCCGG
AAGGGCCGAGCGCAGAAGTGGTCCTGCAACTTTATCCGCCTCCATCCAGTCTATTAATTGTTGCCGGGAA
GCTAGAGTAAGTAGTTCGCCAGTTAATAGTTTGCGCAACGTTGTTGCCATTGCTACAGGCATCGTGGTGT
CACGCTCGTCGTTTGGTATGGCTTCATTCAGCTCCGGTTCCCAACGATCAAGGCGAGTTACATGATCCCC
CATGTTGTGCAAAAAAGCGGTTAGCTCCTTCGGTCCTCCGATCGTTGTCAGAAGTAAGTTGGCCGCAGTG
TTATCACTCATGGTTATGGCAGCACTGCATAATTCTCTTACTGTCATGCCATCCGTAAGATGCTTTTCTG
TGACTGGTGAGTACTCAACCAAGTCATTCTGAGAATAGTGTATGCGGCGACCGAGTTGCTCTTGCCCGGC
GTCAATACGGGATAATACCGCGCCACATAGCAGAACTTTAAAAGTGCTCATCATTGGAAAACGTTCTTCG
GGGCGAAAACTCTCAAGGATCTTACCGCTGTTGAGATCCAGTTCGATGTAACCCACTCGTGCACCCAACT
GATCTTCAGCATCTTTTACTTTCACCAGCGTTTCTGGGTGAGCAAAAACAGGAAGGCAAAATGCCGCAAA
AAAGGGAATAAGGGCGACACGGAAATGTTGAATACTCATACTCTTCCTTTTTCAATATTA
Features (pLannotate 1.2.2; 21 found; start..end, strand, type, name):
    143..195     -  misc_feature   bom (fragment): basis of mobility region from pBR322
    350..729     +  enhancer       CMV enhancer: human cytomegalovirus immediate early enhancer
    730..929     +  promoter       CMV promoter: human cytomegalovirus (CMV) immediate early promoter
    947..1127    +  LTR            5' LTR (truncated): truncated 5' long terminal repeat (LTR) from HIV-1
   1174..1299    +  misc_feature   HIV-1 Ψ: packaging signal of human immunodeficiency virus type 1
   1283..1621    +  CDS            HIV-1 gag (fragment): gag protein from human immunodeficiency virus 1; gag
   1796..2029    +  misc_feature   RRE: The Rev response element (RRE) of HIV-1 allows for Rev-dependent mRNA export from the nucleus to the cytoplasm.
   2406..2506    +  CDS            Rev (fragment): human immunodeficiency virus 1 (HIV-1) Rev protein; rev; enhances nuclear export of unspliced and incompletely spliced viral mRNAs
   2556..2673    +  misc_feature   cPPT/CTS: central polypurine tract and central termination sequence of HIV-1
   2755..2995    +  promoter       U6 promoter: RNA polymerase III promoter for human U6 snRNA
   3025..3100    +  misc_RNA       gRNA scaffold: guide RNA scaffold for the Streptococcus pyogenes CRISPR/Cas9 system
   3153..3645    +  promoter       PGK promoter: mouse phosphoglycerate kinase 1 promoter
   3675..4705    +  CDS            Cre (fragment): site-specific recombinase Cre is a site-specific recombinase from bacteriophage P1. Recombination occurs at loxP sequences.
   4738..4761    +  misc_feature   MCS (fragment): pBluescript multiple cloning site
   4761..5349    +  misc_feature   WPRE: woodchuck hepatitis virus posttranscriptional regulatory element
   5350..5369    +  misc_feature   MCS (fragment): pBluescript multiple cloning site
   5371..5871    +  CDS            nef (fragment): NEF_HV1LA - Experimental evidence at protein level: Swiss-Prot protein existence level 1. Extracellular Nef protein targets CD4(+) T-lymphocytes for apoptosis by interacting with CXCR4 surface receptors. From Human immunodeficiency virus type 1 group M subtype B (isolate Lai) (HIV-1).
   5878..6058    +  LTR            5' LTR (truncated): truncated 5' long terminal repeat (LTR) from HIV-1
   6120..6708    -  rep_origin     ori: high-copy-number ColE1/pMB1/pBR322/pUC origin of replication
   6879..7739    -  CDS            AmpR: β-lactamase; bla; confers resistance to ampicillin, carbenicillin, and related antibiotics
   7740..84      -  promoter       AmpR promoter (across the origin): bla
