[The description below was written by a language model from this plasmid's Addgene catalogue record and pLannotate feature annotations shown in this document.]
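Description:
Lenti-sgStk11#2/Cre is a 7,760 nt HIV-1-derived lentiviral transfer plasmid built on the pLL3.3 backbone that delivers both a CRISPR guide RNA and Cre recombinase from a single provirus. It is propagated in E. coli through a high-copy ColE1/pUC-type origin and selected with ampicillin via the β-lactamase gene. For virus production, a CMV enhancer/promoter placed upstream of a truncated 5' LTR drives transcription of the viral genome, which carries the Ψ packaging signal with a flanking gag fragment, the Rev response element for Rev-dependent nuclear export, and the cPPT/CTS. The downstream end of the genome contains a WPRE to enhance transcript expression, a nef-derived fragment, and a second LTR that the annotation also calls truncated. No packaging or envelope genes are annotated, so these functions would have to be supplied from separate plasmids.

The payload consists of two independent expression units. A human U6 RNA polymerase III promoter drives a guide directed against mouse Stk11 (also known as Lkb1), fused to the Streptococcus pyogenes Cas9 gRNA scaffold; the "#2" in the name suggests it is one of several guides against this gene. Immediately downstream, the mouse PGK promoter drives Cre recombinase. The plasmid encodes neither Cas9 nor a mammalian selection marker or reporter, so it is suited to cells or animals that already carry Cas9 and loxP-controlled alleles, where Cre recombines those alleles while the guide directs disruption of Stk11 in the same transduced cell. The associated publication concerns functional analysis of tumour suppressor genes in oncogenic KRAS-driven lung cancer, which fits this design, although the record does not specify the recipient model.
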