Addgene plasmid #173653: Lenti-sgStk11#2/Cre
Purpose: Expresses a Stk11-targeting gRNA and Cre-recombinase
Depositing lab: Charles Swanton. Depositing organization: University College London. Publication: A functional taxonomy of tumor suppression in oncogenic KRAS-driven lung cancer. Cai H, Chew SK, Li C, Tsai MK, Andrejka L, Murray CW, Hughes NW, Shuldiner EG, Ashkin EL, Tang R, Hung KL, Chen LC, Lee SYC, Yousefi M, Lin WY, Kunder CA, Cong L, McFarland CD, Petrov DA, Swanton C, Winslow MM. Cancer Discov. 2021 Feb 19. pii: 2159-8290.CD-20-1325. doi: 10.1158/2159-8290.CD-20-1325. PubMed 33608386.
Backbone
  Vector backbone: pLL3.3
  Vector type: Lentiviral, Cre/Lox, CRISPR
Growth in bacteria
  Bacterial resistance: Ampicillin, 100 μg/mL
  Growth temperature: 37°C
  Growth strain: NEB Stable
  Copy number: High Copy
Gene/Insert
  Gene/Insert name: gRNA targeting Stk11
  gRNA/shRNA sequence: CCACTCTCTGACCTACTCCG
  Species: M. musculus (mouse)
  Entrez Gene: Stk11 (a.k.a. Lkb1, Par-4)
  Cloning method: Restriction Enzyme; 5′ cloning site unknown (unknown if destroyed); 3′ cloning site unknown (unknown if destroyed)
Terms and licenses: Academic/Nonprofit Terms; Industry Terms: Not Available to Industry
How to cite: Lenti-sgStk11#2/Cre was a gift from Charles Swanton (Addgene plasmid # 173653 ; http://n2t.net/addgene:173653 ; RRID:Addgene_173653)
